>Addgene plasmid #63219 | pFusX1-1 | depositor partial sequence | sequence record 104956 | pFusX1_AAA
AGTCTTAAGCGTCTCCCCCTGAACCTGACCCCGGACCAAGTGGTGGCTATCGCCAGCAACATTGGCGGCA
AGCAAGCGCTCGAAACGGTGCAGCGGCTGTTGCCGGTGCTGTGCCAGGACCATGGCCTGACCCCGGACCA
AGTGGTGGCTATCGCCAGCAACATTGGCGGCAAGCAAGCGCTCGAAACGGTGCAGCGGCTGTTGCCGGTG
CTGTGCCAGGACCATGGCCTGACCCCGGACCAAGTGGTGGCTATCGCCAGCAACATTGGCGGCAAGCAAG
CGCTCGAAACGGTGCAGCGGCTGTTGCCGGTGCTGTGCCAGGACCATGGCCTGACGAGACGTC
