>Addgene plasmid #63219 | pFusX1-1 | depositor partial sequence | sequence record 104957 | FusX1
CGTCTCCCCCTGACCCCGGACCAAGTGGTGGCTATCGAGACCGGCGCCGCTACGGGCGCGTCCCATTCGC
CATTCAGGCTGCGCAACTGTTGGGAAGGGCGATCGGTGCGGGCTCTTCGCTATTACGCCAGCTGGCGAAA
GGGGGATGTGCTGCAAGGCGATTAAGTTGGGAACGCCAGGGTTTTCCCAGTCACGACGTTGTAAAACGAC
GGCCAGTGAGCGCGCGTAATCGACTCACTATAGGGCGAATTGGGTACCGGGCCCCCCCTCGAGGTCCTCC
AGCTTTTGTTCCCTTTAGTGAGGGTTAATTGCGCGCTTGGCGTAATCATGGTCATAGCTGTTTCCTGTGT
GAAATTGTTATCCGCTCACAATTCCACACAACATACGAGCCGGAAGCATAAAGTGTAAAGCCTGGGGTGC
CTAATGAGTGAGCTAACTCACATTAATTGCGTTGCGCTCACTGCCCGCTTTCCACCGGTGGTCTCTGGCG
GCAAGCAAGCGCTCGAAACGGTGCAGCGGCTGTTGCCGGTGCTGTGCCAGGACCATGGCCTGACGAGACG
TCTAGACCAGCCAGGACAGAAATGCCTCGACTTCGCTGCTACCCAAGGTTGCCGGGTGACGCACACCGTG
GAAACGGATGAAGGCACGAACCCAGTGGACATAAGCCTGTTCGGTTCGTAAGCTGTAATGCAAGTAGCGT
ATGCGCTCACGCAACTGGTCCAGAACCTTGACCGAACGCAGCGGTGGTAACGGCGCAGTGGCGGTTTTCA
TGGCTTGTTATGACTGTTTTTTTGGGGTACAGTCTATGCCTCGGGCATCCAAGCAGCAAGCGCGTTACGC
CGTGGGTCGATGTTTGATGTTATGGAGCAGCAACGATGTTACGCAGCAGGGCAGTCGCCCTAAAACAAAG
TTAAACATTATGAGGGAAGCGGTGATCGCCGAAGTATCGACTCAACTATCAGAGGTAGTTGGCGTCATCG
AGCGCCATCTCGAACCGACGTTGCTGGCCGTACATTTGTACGGCTCCGCAGTGGATGGCGGCCTGAAGCC
ACACAGTGATATTGATTTGCTGGTTACGGTGACCGTAAGGCTTGATGAAACAACGCGGCGAGCTTTGATC
AACGACCTTTTGGAAACTTCGGCTTCCCCTGGAGAGAGCGAGATTCTCCGCGCTGTAGAAGTCACCATTG
TTGTGCACGACGACATCATTCCGTGGCGTTATCCAGCTAAGCGCGAACTGCAATTTGGAGAATGGCAGCG
CAATGACATTCTTGCAGGTATCTTCGAGCCAGCCACGATCGACATTGATCTGGCTATCTTGCTGACAAAA
GCAAGAGAACATAGCGTTGCCTTGGTAGGTCCAGCGGCGGAGGAACTCTTTGATCCGGTTCCTGAACAGG
ATCTATTTGAGGCGCTAAATGAAACCTTAACGCTATGGAACTCGCCGCCCGACTGGGCTGGCGATGAGCG
AAATGTAGTGCTTACGTTGTCCCGCATTTGGTACAGCGCAGTAACCGGCAAAATCGCGCCGAAGGATGTC
GCTGCCGACTGGGCAATGGAGCGCCTGCCGGCCCAGTATCAGCCCGTCATACTTGAAGCTAGACAGGCTT
ATCTTGGACAAGAAGAAGATCGCTTGGCCTCGCGCGCAGATCAGTTGGAAGAATTTGTCCACTACGTGAA
AGGCGAGATCACCAAGGTAGTCGGCAAATAACCCTCGAGCCACCCATGACCAAAATCCCTTAACGTGAGT
TACGCGTCGTTCCACTGAGCGTCAGACCCCGTAGAAAAGATCAAAGGATCTTCTTGAGATCCTTTTTTTC
TGCGCGTAATCTGCTGCTTGCAAACAAAAAAACCACCGCTACCAGCGGTGGTTTGTTTGCCGGATCAAGA
GCTACCAACTCTTTTTCCGAAGGTAACTGGCTTCAGCAGAGCGCAGATACCAAATACTGTCCTTCTAGTG
TAGCCGTAGTTAGGCCACCACTTCAAGAACTCTGTAGCACCGCCTACATACCTCGCTCTGCTAATCCTGT
TACCAGTGGCTGCTGCCAGTGGCGATAAGTCGTGTCTTACCGGGTTGGACTCAAGACGATAGTTACCGGA
TAAGGCGCAGCGGTCGGGCTGAACGGGGGGTTCGTGCACACAGCCCAGCTTGGAGCGAACGACCTACACC
GAACTGAGATACCTACAGCGTGAGCATTGAGAAAGCGCCACGCTTCCCGAAGGGAGAAAGGCGGACAGGT
ATCCGGTAAGCGGCAGGGTCGGAACAGGAGAGCGCACGAGGGAGCTTCCAGGGGGAAACGCCTGGTATCT
TTATAGTCCTGTCGGGTTTCGCCACCTCTGACTTGAGCGTCGATTTTTGTGATGCTCGTCAGGGGGGCGG
AGCCTATGGAAAAACGCCAGCAACGCGGCCTTTTTACGGTTCCTGGCCTTTTGCTGGCCTTTTGCTCACA
TGTTCTTTCCTGCGTTATCCCCTGATTCTGTGGATAACCGTATTACCGCCTTTGAGTGAGCTGATACCGC
TCGCCGCAGCCGAACGACCGAGCGCAGCGAGTCAGTGAGCGAGGAAGCGGAAGAGCGCCCAATACGCAAA
CCGCCTCTCCCCGCGCGTTGGCCGATTCATTAATGCAGCTGGCACGACAGGTTTCCCGACTGGAAAGCGG
GCAGTGAGCGCAACGCAATTAATACGCGTACCGCTAGCCAGGAAGAGTTTGTAGAAACGCAAAAAGGCCA
TCCGTCAGGATGGCCTTCTGCTTAGTTTGATGCCTGGCAGTTTATGGCGGGCGTCCTGCCCGCCACCCTC
CGGGCCGTTGCTTCACAACGTTCAAATCCGCTCCCGGCGGATTTGTCCTACTCAGGAGAGCGTTCACCGA
CAAACAACAGATAAAACGAAAGGCCCAGTCTTCCGACTGAGCCTTTCGTTTTATTTGATGCCTGGCAGTT
CCCTACTCTCGCGTTAACGCTAGCATGGATGTTTTCCCAGTCACGACGTTGTAAAACGACGGCCAGTCTT
AAG
