>Addgene plasmid #63219 | pFusX1-1 | addgene partial sequence | sequence record 111089 | pCR8_R1 5'-cgaaccgaacaggcttatgt-3'
CGTCACCCGGCAACCTTGGGTAGCAGCGAAGTCGAGGCATTTCTGTCCTGGCTGGTCTAGACGTCTCGTC
AGGCCATGGTCCTGGCACAGCACCGGCAACAGCCGCTGCACCGTTTCGAGCGCTTGCTTGCCGCCAATGT
TGCTGGCGATAGCCACCACTTGGTCCGGGGTCAGGCCATGGTCCTGGCACAGCACCGGCAACAGCCGCTG
CACCGTTTCGAGCGCTTGCTTGCCGCCAATGTTGCTGGCGATAGCCACCACTTGGTCCGGGGTCAGGCCA
TGGTCCTGGCACAGCACCGGCAACAGCCGCTGCACCGTTTCGAGCGCTTGCTTGCCGCCAATGTTGCTGG
CGATAGCCACCACTTGGTCCGGGGTCAGGTTCAGGGGGAGACGCTTAAGACTGGCCGTCGTTTTACAACG
TCGTGACTGGGAAAACATCCATGCTAGCGTTAACGCGAGAGTAGGGAACTGCCAGGCATCAAATAAAACG
AAAGGCTCAGTCGGAAGACTGGGCCTTTCGTTTTATCTGTTGTTTGTCGGTGAACGCTCTCCTGAGTAGG
ACAAATCCGCCGGGAGCGGATTTGAACGTTGTGAAGCAACGGCCCGG
