[The description below was written by a language model from this plasmid's Addgene catalogue record.]
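Description:
pFusX1-1 is a bacterial library plasmid from the FusX TALE assembly system, a kit designed to build custom TALE DNA-binding arrays, such as those used in TALENs, in a single rapid assembly step. It is built on the FusX1 backbone (about 3 kb without insert), is maintained at high copy number in standard E. coli cloning strains, and is selected with spectinomycin. The record does not name the origin of replication or provide a feature map, so details of the backbone beyond these catalogue fields are not available. The listed sequencing primers are pCR8-type primers, which suggests a relationship to that vector family, although the record does not state this.

The insert is a synthetic, pre-assembled trimer of TALE repeat modules carrying the repeat-variable diresidues NI NI NI (alternative name X1_AAA). In the standard TALE code, NI recognises adenine, so this unit specifies the triplet AAA. According to the stated purpose, it supplies RVD positions 1 to 3 of the final array, that is, the first three bases of the target site. The trimer was introduced through BsaI sites that were destroyed during cloning, consistent with Golden Gate-style type IIS construction, in which the enzyme cuts outside its recognition site to give seamless, ordered junctions.

In use, this plasmid would be one member of a position-specific library covering the possible triplets. A user chooses the trimer matching each three-base segment of a target sequence and combines these with plasmids for later positions and a receiver vector to generate a full-length TALE repeat domain. The plasmid itself carries no stated promoter, nuclease domain or expression elements and serves purely as an assembly intermediate.
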