Addgene plasmid #63219: pFusX1-1
Purpose: Encodes RVD positions 1-3 in TALEN assembly
Depositing lab: Stephen Ekker. Depositing organization: Mayo Foundation for Medical Education and Research. Publication: FusX: A rapid one-step TALE assembly system for genome science. Ma AC, McNulty MS, Tanya PL, Jarryd CM, Martinez-Galvez G, Argue DP, Lee HB, Urban MD, Bullard CE, Blackburn PR, Man TK, Clark KJ, Ekker SC. Hum Gene Ther. 2016 Jun;27(6):451-63. doi: 10.1089/hum.2015.172 PubMed 26854857.
Backbone
  Vector backbone: FusX1
  Backbone size w/o insert (bp): 3013
  Vector type: TALEN
Growth in bacteria
  Bacterial resistance: Spectinomycin, 50 μg/mL
  Growth temperature: 37°C
  Growth strain: DH5alpha
  Copy number: High Copy
Gene/Insert
  Gene/Insert name: NI NI NI (alt name: X1_AAA)
  Species: Synthetic
  Mutation: none
  Cloning method: Restriction Enzyme; 5′ cloning site BsaI (destroyed during cloning); 3′ cloning site BsaI (destroyed during cloning)
  Sequencing primers: 5′ pCR8_F1; 3′ pCR8_R1
Terms and licenses: Academic/Nonprofit Terms; Industry Terms: Not Available to Industry
How to cite: pFusX1-1 was a gift from Stephen Ekker (Addgene plasmid # 63219 ; http://n2t.net/addgene:63219 ; RRID:Addgene_63219)
